>Addgene plasmid #111287 | Prp40-pET21b | addgene full sequence | sequence record 214709 | Addgene NGS Result
ATCTCGACGCTCTCCCTTATGCGACTCCTGCATTAGGAAGCAGCCCAGTAGTAGGTTGAGGCCGTTGAGC
ACCGCCGCCGCAAGGAATGGTGCGCCCAGCCCGCCTAATGAGCGGGCTTTTTTTTGGGGATCTCGATCCC
GCGAAATTAATACGACTCACTATAGGGGAATTGTGAGCGGATAACAATTCCCCTCTAGAAATAATTTTGT
TTAACTTTAAGAAGGAGATATACATATGGCTAGCATGACTGGTGGACAGCAAATGGGTCGGGATCCTATG
TCTATTTGGAAGGAAGCTAAAGATGCAAGTGGAAGGATATATTATTACAATACTTTGACAAAGAAATCTA
CGTGGGAGAAGCCCAAGGAACTAATTTCTCAGGAGGAGCTACTTCTTCGAGAAAATGGCTGGAAGGCGGC
CAAGACGGCAGACGGCAAAGTATACTATTATAATCCAACAACAAGAGAAACCAGCTGGACTATTCCGGCC
TTCGAGAAGAAAGTAGAACCCATCGCAGAACAAAAACATGATACAGTATCCCATGCACAGGTTAATGGAA
ATAGAATAGCCCTTACGGCTGGAGAAAAACAAGAGCCGGGACGAACTATAAACGAGGAGGAAAGCCAATA
TGCTAATAACTCTAAACTGCTTAATGTCAGGAGAAGGACTAAAGAAGAAGCAGAGAAGGAATTTATTACC
ATGCTGAAGGAAAATCAAGTAGACTCTACTTGGTCATTCAGTAGAATTATTTCAGAACTGGGGACCAGAG
ATCCAAGGTATTGGATGGTCGATGATGACCCCTTATGGAAGAAAGAAATGTTTGAGAAATATCTTTCCAA
TAGATCAGCCGATCAACTTCTTAAGGAACACAATGAAACAAGCAAATTCAAAGAAGCCTTTCAGAAAATG
TTGCAAAACAATTCTCATATAAAATATTACACCCGTTGGCCTACCGCAAAGAGACTAATTGCCGACGAAC
CAATATACAAACACTCCGTGGTCAATGAAAAGACAAAGAGACAGACCTTTCAAGATTATATAGATACCCT
CATCGACACTCAGAAAGAATCAAAAAAAAAATTGAAAACACAGGCCCTAAAAGAACTAAGAGAGTATTTA
AACGGTATTATAACAACATCATCCTCTGAAACTTTCATAACCTGGCAGCAGCTTTTAAATCACTATGTTT
TTGACAAGAGTAAGAGATATATGGCGAACCGGCACTTCAAAGTCTTAACCCACGAAGATGTTTTAAACGA
GTATCTGAAAATAGTAAATACGATTGAAAACGATCTTCAAAACAAACTAAATGAGCTCCGACTGCGCAAT
TATACCAGAGACCGTATTGCTAGAGATAACTTTAAAAGCTTATTAAGAGAAGTGCCAATCAAAATCAAAG
CAAATACTAGATGGTCAGATATTTATCCTCATATAAAGTCTGATCCGCGCTTTTTACATATGCTTGGAAG
GAATGGCTCGTCCTGCCTTGATTTATTTTTAGATTTTGTTGATGAGCAAAGGATGTACATCTTTGCACAA
AGATCAATAGCCCAACAGACGTTGATAGATCAAAATTTTGAATGGAATGATACCGATAGCGACGAGATCA
CCAAGCAAAACATAGAAAAAGTTCTGGAAAATGACCGGAAATTTGACAAGGTGGATAAAGAAGACATCAG
TTTGATTGTTGATGGTTTGATAAAGCAAAGAAACGAAAAGATACAACAGAAACTCCAAAATGAGCGTAGG
ATATTGGAGCAAAAGAAGCACTATTTTTGGTTACTTTTGCAAAGGACATATACAAAAACCGGTAAGCCCA
AGCCTAGTACGTGGGATTTAGCTTCCAAAGAGCTTGGCGAATCTCTTGAATACAAGGCACTAGGCGATGA
AGATAACATAAGAAGACAAATTTTCGAGGATTTTAAGCCTGAAAGCTCTGCACCGACTGCCGAAAGCGCT
ACTGCAAACTTAACGTTGACCGCGTCAAAAAAGAGGCATTTAACTCCGGCTGTGGAATTGGACTATCTCG
AGCACCACCACCACCACCACTGAGATCCGGCTGCTAACAAAGCCCGAAAGGAAGCTGAGTTGGCTGCTGC
CACCGCTGAGCAATAACTAGCATAACCCCTTGGGGCCTCTAAACGGGTCTTGAGGGGTTTTTTGCTGAAA
GGAGGAACTATATCCGGATTGGCGAATGGG
[124 nt withheld, positions 2201-2324]
C
[91 nt withheld, positions 2326-2416]
A
[49 nt withheld, positions 2418-2466]
CCTTTGACGTTGGAGTCCACGTTCTTT
[37 nt withheld, positions 2494-2530]
ACCCTATCTCGGTCTATTCTTTTGATTTATAAGGGATTTTGCCGATTTCGGCCTATTGGTTAAAAAATGA
GCTGATTTAACAAAAATTTAACGCGAATTTTAACAAAATATTAACGCTTACAATTTAGGTGGCACTTTTC
GGGGAAATGTGCGCGGAACCCCTATTTGTTTATTTTTCTAAATACATTCAAATATGTATCCGCTCATGAG
ACAATAACCCTGATAAATGCTTCAATAATATTGAAAAAGGAAGAGTATGAGTATTCAACATTTCCGTGTC
GCCCTTATTCCCTTTTTTGCGGCATTTTGCCTTCCTGTTTTTGCTCACCCAGAAACGCTGGTGAAAGTAA
AAGATGCTGAAGATCAGTTGGGTGCACGAGTGGGTTACATCGAACTGGATCTCAACAGCGGTAAGATCCT
TGAGAGTTTTCGCCCCGAAGAACGTTTTCCAATGATGAGCACTTTTAAAGTTCTGCTATGTGGCGCGGTA
TTATCCCGTATTGACGCCGGGCAAGAGCAACTCGGTCGCCGCATACACTATTCTCAGAATGACTTGGTTG
AGTACTCACCAGTCACAGAAAAGCATCTTACGGATGGCATGACAGTAAGAGAATTATGCAGTGCTGCCAT
AACCATGAGTGATAACACTGCGGCCAACTTACTTCTGACAACGATCGGAGGACCGAAGGAGCTAACCGCT
TTTTTGCACAACATGGGGGATCATGTAACTCGCCTTGATCGTTGGGAACCGGAGCTGAATGAAGCCATAC
CAAACGACGAGCGTGACACCACGATGCCTGCAGCAATGGCAACAACGTTGCGCAAACTATTAACTGGCGA
ACTACTTACTCTAGCTTCCCGGCAACAATTAATAGACTGGATGGAGGCGGATAAAGTTGCAGGACCACTT
CTGCGCTCGGCCCTTCCGGCTGGCTGGTTTATTGCTGATAAATCTGGAGCCGGTGAGCGTGGGTCTCGCG
GTATCATTGCAGCACTGGGGCCAGATGGTAAGCCCTCCCGTATCGTAGTTATCTACACGACGGGGAGTCA
GGCAACTATGGATGAACGAAATAGACAGATCGCTGAGATAGGTGCCTCACTGATTAAGCATTGGTAACTG
TCAGACCAAGTTTACTCATATATACTTTAGATTGATTTAAAACTTCATTTTTAATTTAAAAGGATCTAGG
TGAAGATCCTTTTTGATAATCTCATGACCAAAATCCCTTAACGTGAGTTTTCGTTCCACTGAGCGTCAGA
CCCCGTAGAAAAGATCAAAGGATCTTCTTGAGATCCTTTTTTTCTGCGCGTAATCTGCTGCTTGCAAACA
AAAAAACCACCGCTACCAGCGGTGGTTTGTTTGCCGGATCAAGAGCTACCAACTCTTTTTCCGAAGGTAA
CTGGCTTCAGCAGAGCGCAGATACCAAATACTGTCCTTCTAGTGTAGCCGTAGTTAGGCCACCACTTCAA
GAACTCTGTAGCACCGCCTACATACCTCGCTCTGCTAATCCTGTTACCAGTGGCTGCTGCCAGTGGCGAT
AAGTCGTGTCTTACCGGGTTGGACTCAAGACGATAGTTACCGGATAAGGCGCAGCGGTCGGGCTGAACGG
GGGGTTCGTGCACACAGCCCAGCTTGGAGCGAACGACCTACACCGAACTGAGATACCTACAGCGTGAGCT
ATGAGAAAGCGCCACGCTTCCCGAAGGGAGAAAGGCGGACAGGTATCCGGTAAGCGGCAGGGTCGGAACA
GGAGAGCGCACGAGGGAGCTTCCAGGGGGAAACGCCTGGTATCTTTATAGTCCTGTCGGGTTTCGCCACC
TCTGACTTGAGCGTCGATTTTTGTGATGCTCGTCAGGGGGGCGGAGCCTATGGAAAAACGCCAGCAACGC
GGCCTTTTTACGGTTCCTGGCCTTTTGCTGGCCTTTTGCTCACATGTTCTTTCCTGCGTTATCCCCTGAT
TCTGTGGATAACCGTATTACCGCCTTTGAGTGAGCTGATACCGCTCGCCGCAGCCGAACGACCGAGCGCA
GCGAGTCAGTGAGCGAGGAAGCGGAAGAGCGCCTGATGCGGTATTTTCTCCTTACGCATCTGTGCGGTAT
TTCACACCGCAATGGTGCACTCTCAGTACAATCTGCTCTGATGCCGCATAGTTAAGCCAGTATACACTCC
GCTATCGCTACGTGACTGGGTCATGGCTGCGCCCCGACACCCGCCAACACCCGCTGACGCGCCCTGACGG
GCTTGTCTGCTCCCGGCATCCGCTTACAGACAAGCTGTGACCGTCTCCGGGAGCTGCATGTGTCAGAGGT
TTTCACCGTCATCACCGAAACGCGCGAGGCAGCTGCGGTAAAGCTCATCAGCGTGGTCGTGAAGCGATTC
ACAGATGTCTGCCTGTTCATCCGCGTCCAGCTCGTTGAGTTTCTCCAGAAGCGTTAATGTCTGGCTTCTG
ATAAAGCGGGCCATGTTAAGGGCGGTTTTTTCCTGTTTGGTCACTGATGCCTCCGTGTAAGGGGGATTTC
TGTTCATGGGGGTAATGATACCGATGAAACGAGAGAGGATGCTCACGATACGGGTTACTGATGATGAACA
TGCCCGGTTACTGGAACGTTGTGAGGGTAAACAACTGGCGGTATGGATGCGGCGGGACCAGAGAAAAATC
ACTCAGGGTCAATGCCAGCGCTTCGTTAATACAGATGTAGGTGTTCCACAGGGTAGCCAGCAGCATCCTG
CGATGCAGATCCGGAACATAATGGTGCAGGGCGCTGACTTCCGCGTTTCCAGACTTTACGAAACACGGAA
ACCGAAGACCATTCATGTTGTTGCTCAGGTCGCAGACGTTTTGCAGCAGCAGTCGCTTCACGTTCGCTCG
CGTATCGGTGATTCATTCTGCTAACCAGTAAGGCAACCCCGCCAGCCTAGCCGGGTCCTCAACGACAGGA
GCACGATCATGCGCACCCGTGGGGCCGCCATGCCGGCGATAATGGCCTGCTTCTCGCCGAAACGTTTGGT
GGCGGGACCAGTGACGAAGGCTTGAGCGAGGGCGTGCAAGATTCCGAATACCGCAAGCGACAGGCCGATC
ATCGTCGCGCTCCAGCGAAAGCGGTCCTCGCCGAAAATGACCCAGAGCGCTGCCGGCACCTGTCCTACGA
GTTGCATGATAAAGAAGACAGTCATAAGTGCGGCGACGATAGTCATGCCCCGCGCCCACCGGAAGGAGCT
GACTGGGTTGAAGGCTCTCAAGGGCATCGGTCGAGATCCCGGTGCCTAATGAGTGAGCTAACTTACATTA
ATTGCGTTGCGCTCACTGCCCGCTTTCCAGTCGGGAAACCTGTCGTGCCAGCTGCATTAATGAATCGGCC
AACGCGCGGGGAGAGGCGGTTTGCGTATTGGGCGCCAGGGTGGTTTTTCTTTTCACCAGTGAGACGGGCA
ACAGCTGATTGCCCTTCACCGCCTGGCCCTGAGAGAGTTGCAGCAAGCGGTCCACGCTGGTTTGCCCCAG
CAGGCGAAAATCCTGTTTGATGGTGGTTAACGGCGGGATATAACATGAGCTGTCTTCGGTATCGTCGTAT
CCCACTACCGAGATATCCGCACCAACGCGCAGCCCGGACTCGGTAATGGCGCGCATTGCGCCCAGCGCCA
TCTGATCGTTGGCAACCAGCATCGCAGTGGGAACGATGCCCTCATTCAGCATTTGCATGGTTTGTTGAAA
ACCGGACATGGCACTCCAGTCGCCTTCCCGTTCCGCTATCGGCTGAATTTGATTGCGAGTGAGATATTTA
TGCCAGCCAGCCAGACGCAGACGCGCCGAGACAGAACTTAATGGGCCCGCTAACAGCGCGATTTGCTGGT
GACCCAATGCGACCAGATGCTCCACGCCCAGTCGCGTACCGTCTTCATGGGAGAAAATAATACTGTTGAT
GGGTGTCTGGTCAGAGACATCAAGAAATAACGCCGGAACATTAGTGCAGGCAGCTTCCACAGCAATGGCA
TCCTGGTCATCCAGCGGATAGTTAATGATCAGCCCACTGACGCGTTGCGCGAGAAGATTGTGCACCGCCG
CTTTACAGGCTTCGACGCCGCTTCGTTCTACCATCGACACCACCACGCTGGCACCCAGTTGATCGGCGCG
AGATTTAATCGCCGCGACAATTTGCGACGGCGCGTGCAGGGCCAGACTGGAGGTGGCAACGCCAATCAGC
AACGACTGTTTGCCCGCCAGTTGTTGTGCCACGCGGTTGGGAATGTAATTCAGCTCCGCCATCGCCGCTT
CCACTTTTTCCCGCGTTTTCGCAGAAACGTGGCTGGCCTGGTTCACCACGCGGGAAACGGTCTGATAAGA
GACACCGGCATACTCTGCGACATCGTATAACGTTACTGGTTTCACATTCACCACCCTGAATTGACTCTCT
TCCGGG
Features (pLannotate 1.2.2; 20 found; start..end, strand, type, name):
      4..93      -  CDS            TcR (fragment): tetracycline efflux protein; tet; confers resistance to tetracycline
    148..166     +  promoter       T7 promoter: promoter for bacteriophage T7 RNA polymerase
    167..191     +  protein_bind   lac operator: The lac repressor binds to the lac operator to inhibit transcription in E. coli. This inhibition can be relieved by adding lactose or isopropyl-β-D-thiogalactopyranoside (IPTG). lac repressor encoded by lacI
    206..228     +  RBS            RBS: efficient ribosome binding site from bacteriophage T7 gene 10 (Olins and Rangwala, 1989)
    236..268     +  CDS            T7 tag (gene 10 leader): leader peptide from bacteriophage T7 gene 10 promotes efficient translation in E. coli
    278..2026    +  CDS            PRP40: PRP40_YEAST - Experimental evidence at protein level: Swiss-Prot protein existence level 1. Required for pre-spliceosome formation, which is the first step of pre-mRNA splicing. This protein is associated with snRNP U1. Two commitment complexes, CC1 and CC2, have been defined in yeast. CC1 is a basal complex dependent only on the 5' splice site. CC2 is a complex of lower mobility and is dependent on a branchpoint as well as a 5' splice site region. This protein is involved in CC2 formation where it binds to the branchpoint binding protein MSL5, bridging the U1 snRNP-associated 5' splice site a
   2033..2050    +  CDS            9xHis (fragment): 9xHis affinity tag
   2060..2109    +  CDS            SET1 (fragment): solubility-enhancement tag derived from T7 phage gene 10B
   2117..2164    +  terminator     T7 terminator: transcription terminator for bacteriophage T7 RNA polymerase
   2201..2629    +  rep_origin     f1 ori (sequence partly withheld): f1 bacteriophage origin of replication; arrow indicates direction of (+) strand synthesis
   2682..2786    +  promoter       AmpR promoter: bla
   2787..3647    +  CDS            AmpR: β-lactamase; bla; confers resistance to ampicillin, carbenicillin, and related antibiotics
   3818..4406    +  rep_origin     ori: high-copy-number ColE1/pMB1/pBR322/pUC origin of replication
   4592..4731    -  misc_feature   bom: basis of mobility region from pBR322
   4833..5024    -  CDS            rop: Rop protein, which maintains plasmids at low copy number; rop
   5041..5421    +  CDS            YPB1_ECOLX: Protein predicted: Swiss-Prot protein existence level 4. From Escherichia coli.
   5493..5784    -  CDS            TcR (fragment): tetracycline efflux protein; tet; confers resistance to tetracycline
   5799..5820    -  protein_bind   CAP binding site: CAP binding activates transcription in the presence of cAMP. E. coli catabolite activator protein
   5833..6915    -  CDS            lacI: lac repressor; lacI; The lac repressor binds to the lac operator to inhibit transcription in E. coli. This inhibition can be relieved by adding lactose or isopropyl-β-D-thiogalactopyranoside (IPTG).
   6916..6946    -  promoter       lacIq promoter (fragment): lacI (mutant); In the lacIq allele, a single base change in the promoter boosts expression of the lacI gene about 10-fold.
