[The description below was written by a language model from this plasmid's Addgene catalogue record and pLannotate feature annotations shown in this document.]
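Description:
Prp40-pET21b is a bacterial expression plasmid built on the pET21b backbone for producing the Saccharomyces cerevisiae splicing factor Prp40 (PRP40, systematic name YKL012W) in E. coli. The sequenced plasmid is about 6.9 kb. It replicates through a pBR322/ColE1-type origin, with the adjacent bom and rop elements of the parental backbone retained, and is selected with ampicillin through the bla β-lactamase gene. An f1 phage origin is also present, which allows single-stranded DNA to be produced. The short tetracycline-resistance fragments in the annotation are non-functional pBR322 remnants.

The PRP40 coding sequence sits in the standard pET expression cassette. A T7 promoter is followed directly by a lac operator, then the T7 gene 10 ribosome binding site and the short T7 tag leader upstream of the insert, with a T7 terminator downstream. The plasmid also carries lacI, so transcription stays repressed until IPTG is added, and expression requires a host that supplies T7 RNA polymerase. The catalogue lists a C-terminal His6 tag contributed by the backbone. The feature table agrees, showing an 18-nt histidine-tag match immediately after the PRP40 open reading frame. This tag permits purification by immobilised metal affinity chromatography. The small "SET1" match after the tag is probably an annotation artefact of backbone sequence rather than a designed fusion.

Prp40 is a U1 snRNP-associated protein required for pre-spliceosome formation. It binds the branchpoint binding protein during commitment complex assembly. The stated purpose is simply Prp40 expression, consistent with making recombinant protein for biochemical studies of early spliceosome assembly.
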