Addgene plasmid #111287: Prp40-pET21b
Purpose: Prp40 expression plasmid
Depositing lab: Christine Guthrie. Depositing organization: University of California, San Francisco (UCSF). Publication: An unanticipated early function of DEAD-box ATPase Prp28 during commitment to splicing is modulated by U5 snRNP protein Prp8. Price AM, Gornemann J, Guthrie C, Brow DA. RNA. 2014 Jan;20(1):46-60. doi: 10.1261/rna.041970.113. Epub 2013 Nov 14. PubMed 24231520.
Backbone
  Vector backbone: pET21b
  Backbone manufacturer: EMD Biosciences
  Backbone size w/o insert (bp): 5442
  Vector type: Bacterial Expression
Growth in bacteria
  Bacterial resistance: Ampicillin, 100 μg/mL
  Growth temperature: 37°C
  Growth strain: DH5alpha
  Copy number: High Copy
Gene/Insert
  Gene/Insert name: PRP40 (alt name: YKL012W)
  Species: S. cerevisiae (budding yeast)
  Tag / fusion protein: his6 (C terminal on backbone)
Terms and licenses: Academic/Nonprofit Terms; Industry Terms: Not Available to Industry
How to cite: Prp40-pET21b was a gift from Christine Guthrie (Addgene plasmid # 111287 ; http://n2t.net/addgene:111287 ; RRID:Addgene_111287)
